Addgene plasmid #83344: T-2A-EGFP-PGK-Puro
Purpose: Donor vector to knocin EGFP into human Brachyury(T) locus
Depositing lab: James Thomson. Depositing organization: Morgridge Institute for Research. Publication: Single-cell RNA-seq reveals novel regulators of human embryonic stem cell differentiation to definitive endoderm. Chu LF, Leng N, Zhang J, Hou Z, Mamott D, Vereide DT, Choi J, Kendziorski C, Stewart R, Thomson JA. Genome Biol. 2016 Aug 17;17(1):173. doi: 10.1186/s13059-016-1033-x. PubMed 27534536.
Backbone
  Vector backbone: Addgene plasmid: 31938
  Total vector size (bp): 7548
  Selectable markers: Puromycin
Growth in bacteria
  Bacterial resistance: Ampicillin, 100 μg/mL
  Growth temperature: 37°C
  Growth strain: DH5alpha
  Copy number: High Copy
Gene/Insert
  Gene/Insert name: Human Brachyury knockin homology arms (alt name: T, BRA)
  Species: H. sapiens (human)
  Insert size (bp): 500
  Entrez Gene: TBXT (a.k.a. SAVA, T, TFT)
  Tag / fusion protein: 2A-EGFP
Resource information
  A portion of this plasmid was derived from a plasmid made by: Yes
Terms and licenses: Academic/Nonprofit Terms; Industry Terms: Not Available to Industry
How to cite: T-2A-EGFP-PGK-Puro was a gift from James Thomson (Addgene plasmid # 83344 ; http://n2t.net/addgene:83344 ; RRID:Addgene_83344)
