[The description below was written by a language model from this plasmid's Addgene catalogue record and pLannotate feature annotations shown in this document.]
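Description:
T-2A-EGFP-PGK-Puro is a homologous-recombination donor plasmid designed to knock an EGFP reporter into the human Brachyury (T, TBXT) locus. It is built on a cloning-vector-type backbone derived from another deposited plasmid and is about 7.5 kb in size. In E. coli it replicates from a high-copy ColE1/pUC-type origin and is selected with ampicillin through the β-lactamase gene. The annotation also finds a neo/kanamycin resistance coding sequence, an f1 origin, a T7 promoter, and remnants of the lac promoter/operator and lacZα, all of which are typical leftovers of the parental cloning vector rather than functional parts of the payload.

The targeting cassette begins with a fragment of the human TBXT coding sequence, which lies within the upstream homology arm. According to the catalogue it is joined to EGFP through a 2A peptide, although the 2A element is not itself annotated in the feature table. With this arrangement, correct integration should place EGFP under the endogenous T regulatory elements. The 2A sequence would then allow Brachyury and EGFP to be produced as separate proteins from one transcript. Downstream of EGFP is a selection cassette consisting of the mouse PGK promoter, the puromycin resistance gene and the PGK polyadenylation signal. It is flanked by two loxP sites in the same orientation, so Cre recombinase can excise it after puromycin selection of targeted clones. The downstream homology arm is not annotated but presumably occupies the unannotated region after the second loxP site; the record lists the homology arm insert as 500 bp. No nuclease or guide RNA component is present on this plasmid. The associated work concerns differentiation of human embryonic stem cells, which fits a use as a fluorescent reporter of T expression in those cells.
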