Features (pLannotate 1.2.2; 19 found; start..end, strand, type, name):
      2..94      +  CDS            lacI (fragment): lac repressor; lacI; The lac repressor binds to the lac operator to inhibit transcription in E. coli. This inhibition can be relieved by adding lactose or isopropyl-β-D-thiogalactopyranoside (IPTG).
    107..128     +  protein_bind   CAP binding site: CAP binding activates transcription in the presence of cAMP. E. coli catabolite activator protein
    143..173     +  promoter       lac promoter: promoter for the E. coli lac operon
    181..197     +  protein_bind   lac operator: The lac repressor binds to the lac operator to inhibit transcription in E. coli. This inhibition can be relieved by adding lactose or isopropyl-β-D-thiogalactopyranoside (IPTG). lac repressor encoded by lacI
    484..756     +  CDS            TBXT (fragment): TBXT_HUMAN - Also known as T. Experimental evidence at protein level: Swiss-Prot protein existence level 1. Involved in the transcriptional regulation of genes required for mesoderm formation and differentiation. Binds to a palindromic site (called T site) and activates gene transcription when bound to such a site. From Homo sapiens (Human).
    820..1539    +  CDS            EGFP: the original enhanced GFP (Yang et al., 1996) mammalian codon-optimized
   1570..1603    -  protein_bind   loxP: Cre-mediated recombination occurs in the 8-bp core sequence (GCATACAT). Cre recombinase
   1664..2163    +  promoter       PGK promoter: mouse phosphoglycerate kinase 1 promoter
   2203..2802    +  CDS            PuroR (fragment): puromycin N-acetyltransferase; pac from Streptomyces; confers resistance to puromycin
   2880..3332    +  polyA_signal   PGK poly(A) signal: mouse phosphoglycerate kinase 1 polyadenylation signal
   3359..3392    -  protein_bind   loxP: Cre-mediated recombination occurs in the 8-bp core sequence (GCATACAT). Cre recombinase
   3985..4003    -  promoter       T7 promoter: promoter for bacteriophage T7 RNA polymerase
   4006..4163    +  CDS            lacZα (fragment): LacZα fragment of β-galactosidase; lacZ fragment
   4167..4595    +  rep_origin     f1 ori (sequence partly withheld): f1 bacteriophage origin of replication; arrow indicates direction of (+) strand synthesis
   4608..4907    +  CDS            tnpA (fragment): TN5P_ECOLX - Also known as tnp. Experimental evidence at protein level: Swiss-Prot protein existence level 1. Mediates transposition of transposon Tn5 by a 'cut and paste' mechanism. First, the monomeric transposase binds the 19 bp inverted DNA repeats flanking the transposon. Then, dimerization of the DNA- bound transposase creates a synaptic DNA complex. After nicking of the first DNA strand, excision of the transposon proceeds through a series of intermediates. The transposase then mediates the insertion of the transposon at a new site by strand transfer. The activity of the wild- type tran
   4939..5730    +  CDS            neo: KKA2_KLEPN - Also known as kan, nptII. Experimental evidence at protein level: Swiss-Prot protein existence level 1. Resistance to kanamycin, neomycin, paromomycin, ribostamycin, butirosin and gentamicin B. From Klebsiella pneumoniae.
   5734..5750    +  promoter       AmpR promoter (fragment): bla
   5751..6611    +  CDS            AmpR: β-lactamase; bla; confers resistance to ampicillin, carbenicillin, and related antibiotics
   6782..7370    +  rep_origin     ori: high-copy-number ColE1/pMB1/pBR322/pUC origin of replication
>Addgene plasmid #83344 | T-2A-EGFP-PGK-Puro | addgene full sequence | sequence record 171444 | Addgene next-generation full plasmid sequencing result
AGCGCCCAATACGCAAACCGCCTCTCCCCGCGCGTTGGCCGATTCATTAATGCAGCTGGCACGACAGGTT
TCCCGACTGGAAAGCGGGCAGTGAGCGCAACGCAATTAATGTGAGTTAGCTCACTCATTAGGCACCCCAG
GCTTTACACTTTATGCTTCCGGCTCGTATGTTGTGTGGAATTGTGAGCGGATAACAATTTCACACAGGAA
ACAGCTATGACCATGATTACGCCAAGCTTGGTACCGAGCTCGGATCCCATCTTCCTGATGATTTTGTTTC
TTATTAATAGATACGACAATAACTTCTATACATCACAGAATGTGCTTGTGAGTCCTTTAATAATTTGGAG
AAAATGACCTGTTTGAAAGAAGAAAACTGTCATATTACACAGTCACTCCGAATGGGATTTCTGGTGTGTT
TTTCCATCCTTAGCTGGCCTGCAGCCCCTGCCCAGGCCCTGCTCACTGGTGTCTTTCTGTTGCAGTCAGT
ACCCCAGCCTGTGGTCTGTGAGCAACGGCGCCGTCACCCCGGGCTCCCAGGCAGCAGCCGTGTCCAACGG
GCTGGGGGCCCAGTTCTTCCGGGGCTCCCCCGCGCACTACACACCCCTCACCCATCCGGTCTCGGCGCCC
TCTTCCTCGGGATCCCCACTGTACGAAGGGGCGGCCGCGGCCACAGACATCGTGGACAGCCAGTACGACG
CCGCAGCCCAAGGCCGCCTCATAGCCTCATGGACACCTGTGTCGCCACCTTCCATGGCTAGCGCCACTAA
CTTCTCCCTGTTGAAACAAGCAGGGGATGTCGAAGAGAATCCCGGGCCAATGGTGAGCAAGGGCGAGGAG
CTGTTCACCGGGGTGGTGCCCATCCTGGTCGAGCTGGACGGCGACGTAAACGGCCACAAGTTCAGCGTGT
CCGGCGAGGGCGAGGGCGATGCCACCTACGGCAAGCTGACCCTGAAGTTCATCTGCACCACCGGCAAGCT
GCCCGTGCCCTGGCCCACCCTCGTGACCACCCTGACCTACGGCGTGCAGTGCTTCAGCCGCTACCCCGAC
CACATGAAGCAGCACGACTTCTTCAAGTCCGCCATGCCCGAAGGCTACGTCCAGGAGCGCACCATCTTCT
TCAAGGACGACGGCAACTACAAGACCCGCGCCGAGGTGAAGTTCGAGGGCGACACCCTGGTGAACCGCAT
CGAGCTGAAGGGCATCGACTTCAAGGAGGACGGCAACATCCTGGGGCACAAGCTGGAGTACAACTACAAC
AGCCACAACGTCTATATCATGGCCGACAAGCAGAAGAACGGCATCAAGGTGAACTTCAAGATCCGCCACA
ACATCGAGGACGGCAGCGTGCAGCTCGCCGACCACTACCAGCAGAACACCCCCATCGGCGACGGCCCCGT
GCTGCTGCCCGACAACCACTACCTGAGCACCCAGTCCGCCCTGAGCAAAGACCCCAACGAGAAGCGCGAT
CACATGGTCCTGCTGGAGTTCGTGACCGCCGCCGGGATCACTCTCGGCATGGACGAGCTGTACAAGTAAG
AATTCCGATCATATTCAATAACCCTTAATATAACTTCGTATAATGTATGCTATACGAAGTTATTAGGTCT
GAAGAGGAGTTTACGTCCAGCCAAGCTTAGGATCTCGACCTCGAAATTCTACCGGGTAGGGGAGGCGCTT
TTCCCAAGGCAGTCTGGAGCATGCGCTTTAGCAGCCCCGCTGGGCACTTGGCGCTACACAAGTGGCCTCT
GGCCTCGCACACATTCCACATCCACCGGTAGGCGCCAACCGGCTCCGTTCTTTGGTGGCCCCTTCGCGCC
ACCTTCTACTCCTCCCCTAGTCAGGAAGTTCCCCCCCGCCCCGCAGCTCGCGTCGTGCAGGACGTGACAA
ATGGAAGTAGCACGTCTCACTAGTCTCGTGCAGATGGACAGCACCGCTGAGCAATGGAAGCGGGTAGGCC
TTTGGGGCAGCGGCCAATAGCAGCTTTGCTCCTTCGCTTTCTGGGCTCAGAGGCTGGGAAGGGGTGGGTC
CGGGGGCGGGCTCAGGGGCGGGCTCAGGGGCGGGGCGGGCGCCCGAAGGTCCTCCGGAGGCCCGGCATTC
TGCACGCTTCAAAAGCGCACGTCTGCCGCGCTGTTCTCCTCTTCCTCATCTCCGGGCCTTTCGACCTGCA
TCCATCTAGATCTCGAGCAGCTGAAGCTTACCATGACCGAGTACAAGCCCACGGTGCGCCTCGCCACCCG
CGACGACGTCCCCAGGGCCGTACGCACCCTCGCCGCCGCGTTCGCCGACTACCCCGCCACGCGCCACACC
GTCGATCCGGACCGCCACATCGAGCGGGTCACCGAGCTGCAAGAACTCTTCCTCACGCGCGTCGGGCTCG
ACATCGGCAAGGTGTGGGTCGCGGACGACGGCGCCGCGGTGGCGGTCTGGACCACGCCGGAGAGCGTCGA
AGCGGGGGCGGTGTTCGCCGAGATCGGCCCGCGCATGGCCGAGTTGAGCGGTTCCCGGCTGGCCGCGCAG
CAACAGATGGAAGGCCTCCTGGCGCCGCACCGGCCCAAGGAGCCCGCGTGGTTCCTGGCCACCGTCGGCG
TCTCGCCCGACCACCAGGGCAAGGGTCTGGGCAGCGCCGTCGTGCTCCCCGGAGTGGAGGCGGCCGAGCG
CGCCGGGGTGCCCGCCTTCCTGGAGACCTCCGCGCCCCACAACCTCCCCTTCTACGAGCGGCTCGGCTTC
ACCGTCACCGCCGACGTCGAGGTGCCCGAAGGACCGCGCACCTGGTGCATGACCCGCAAGCCCGGTGCCT
GACGCCCGCCCCACGACCCGCAGCGCCCGACCGAAAGGAGCGCACGACCCCATGCATCGATGATATCAGA
TCCCCGGGATGCAGAAATTGATGATCTATTAAACAATAAAGATGTCCACTAAAATGGAAGTTTTTCCTGT
CATACTTTGTTAAGAAGGGTGAGAACAGAGTACCTACATTTTGAATGGAAGGATTGGAGCTACGGGGGTG
GGGGTGGGGTGGGATTAGATAAATGCCTGCTCTTTACTGAAGGCTCTTTACTATTGCTTTATGATAATGT
TTCATAGTTGGATATCATAATTTAAACAAGCAAAACCAAATTAAGGGCCAGCTCATTCCTCCCACTCATG
ATCTATAGATCTATAGATCTCTCGTGGGATCATTGTTTTTCTCTTGATTCCCACTTTGTGGTTCTAAGTA
CTGTGGTTTCCAAATGTGTCAGTTTCATAGCCTGAAGAACGAGATCAGCAGCCTCTGTTCCACATACACT
TCATTCTCAGTATTGTTTTGCCAAGTTCTAATTCCATCAGAAGCTGGTCGAGATCCGGAACCCTTAATAT
AACTTCGTATAATGTATGCTATACGAAGTTATTAGGTCCCTCGAAGAGGTTCACTAGGCGCGCCAGCAGC
AAGGCCCAGGTCCCGAAAGATGCAGTGACTTTTTGTCGTGGCAGCCAGTGGTGACTGGATTGACCTACTA
GGTACCCAGTGGCAGTCTCAGGTTAAGAAGGAAATGCAGCCTCAGTAACTTCCTTTTCAAAGCAGTGGAG
GAGCACACGGCACCTTTCCCCAGAGCCCCAGCATCCCTTGCTCACACCTGCAGTAGCGGTGCTGTCCCAG
GTGGCTTACAGATGAACCCAACTGTGGAGATGATGCAGTTGGCCCAACCTCACTGACGGTGAAAAAATGT
TTGCCAGGGTCCAGAAACTTTTTTTGGTTTATTTCTCATACAGTGTATTGGCAACTTTGGCACACCAGAA
TTTGTAAACTCCACCAGTCCTACTTTAGTGAGATAAAAAGCACACTCTTAATCTTCTTCCTTGTTGCTTT
CAAGTAGTTAGAGTTGAGCTGTTAAGGACAGAATAAAATCATAGTTGAGGACAGGGCCGGCCAAAAGGGC
GAATTCTGCAGATATCCATCACACTGGCGGCCGCTCGAGCATGCATCTAGAGGGCCCAATTCGCCCTATA
GTGAGTCGTATTACAATTCACTGGCCGTCGTTTTACAACGTCGTGACTGGGAAAACCCTGGCGTTACCCA
ACTTAATCGCCTTGCAGCACATCCCCCTTTCGCCAGCTGGCGTAATAGCGAAGAGGCCCGCACCGATCGC
CCTTCCCAACAGTTGCGCAGCCTGAATGGCGAATGG
[124 nt withheld, positions 4167-4290]
C
[91 nt withheld, positions 4292-4382]
A
[49 nt withheld, positions 4384-4432]
CCTTTGACGTTGGAGTCCACGTTCTTT
[37 nt withheld, positions 4460-4496]
ACCCTATCTCGGTCTATTCTTTTGATTTATAAGGGATTTTGCCGATTTCGGCCTATTGGTTAAAAAATGA
GCTGATTTAACAAAAATTTAACGCGAATTTTAACAAAATTCAGGGCGCAAGGGCTGCTAAAGGAAGCGGA
ACACGTAGAAAGCCAGTCCGCAGAAACGGTGCTGACCCCGGATGAATGTCAGCTACTGGGCTATCTGGAC
AAGGGAAAACGCAAGCGCAAAGAGAAAGCAGGTAGCTTGCAGTGGGCTTACATGGCGATAGCTAGACTGG
GCGGTTTTATGGACAGCAAGCGAACCGGAATTGCCAGCTGGGGCGCCCTCTGGTAAGGTTGGGAAGCCCT
GCAAAGTAAACTGGATGGCTTTCTTGCCGCCAAGGATCTGATGGCGCAGGGGATCAAGATCTGATCAAGA
GACAGGATGAGGATCGTTTCGCATGATTGAACAAGATGGATTGCACGCAGGTTCTCCGGCCGCTTGGGTG
GAGAGGCTATTCGGCTATGACTGGGCACAACAGACAATCGGCTGCTCTGATGCCGCCGTGTTCCGGCTGT
CAGCGCAGGGGCGCCCGGTTCTTTTTGTCAAGACCGACCTGTCCGGTGCCCTGAATGAACTGCAGGACGA
GGCAGCGCGGCTATCGTGGCTGGCCACGACGGGCGTTCCTTGCGCAGCTGTGCTCGACGTTGTCACTGAA
GCGGGAAGGGACTGGCTGCTATTGGGCGAAGTGCCGGGGCAGGATCTCCTGTCATCCCACCTTGCTCCTG
CCGAGAAAGTATCCATCATGGCTGATGCAATGCGGCGGCTGCATACGCTTGATCCGGCTACCTGCCCATT
CGACCACCAAGCGAAACATCGCATCGAGCGAGCACGTACTCGGATGGAAGCCGGTCTTGTCGATCAGGAT
GATCTGGACGAAGAGCATCAGGGGCTCGCGCCAGCCGAACTGTTCGCCAGGCTCAAGGCGCGCATGCCCG
ACGGCGAGGATCTCGTCGTGACCCATGGCGATGCCTGCTTGCCGAATATCATGGTGGAAAATGGCCGCTT
TTCTGGATTCATCGACTGTGGCCGGCTGGGTGTGGCGGACCGCTATCAGGACATAGCGTTGGCTACCCGT
GATATTGCTGAAGAGCTTGGCGGCGAATGGGCTGACCGCTTCCTCGTGCTTTACGGTATCGCCGCTCCCG
ATTCGCAGCGCATCGCCTTCTATCGCCTTCTTGACGAGTTCTTCTGAATTGAAAAAGGAAGAGTATGAGT
ATTCAACATTTCCGTGTCGCCCTTATTCCCTTTTTTGCGGCATTTTGCCTTCCTGTTTTTGCTCACCCAG
AAACGCTGGTGAAAGTAAAAGATGCTGAAGATCAGTTGGGTGCACGAGTGGGTTACATCGAACTGGATCT
CAACAGCGGTAAGATCCTTGAGAGTTTTCGCCCCGAAGAACGTTTTCCAATGATGAGCACTTTTAAAGTT
CTGCTATGTGGCGCGGTATTATCCCGTATTGACGCCGGGCAAGAGCAACTCGGTCGCCGCATACACTATT
CTCAGAATGACTTGGTTGAGTACTCACCAGTCACAGAAAAGCATCTTACGGATGGCATGACAGTAAGAGA
ATTATGCAGTGCTGCCATAACCATGAGTGATAACACTGCGGCCAACTTACTTCTGACAACGATCGGAGGA
CCGAAGGAGCTAACCGCTTTTTTGCACAACATGGGGGATCATGTAACTCGCCTTGATCGTTGGGAACCGG
AGCTGAATGAAGCCATACCAAACGACGAGCGTGACACCACGATGCCTGTAGCAATGGCAACAACGTTGCG
CAAACTATTAACTGGCGAACTACTTACTCTAGCTTCCCGGCAACAATTAATAGACTGGATGGAGGCGGAT
AAAGTTGCAGGACCACTTCTGCGCTCGGCCCTTCCGGCTGGCTGGTTTATTGCTGATAAATCTGGAGCCG
GTGAGCGTGGGTCTCGCGGTATCATTGCAGCACTGGGGCCAGATGGTAAGCCCTCCCGTATCGTAGTTAT
CTACACGACGGGGAGTCAGGCAACTATGGATGAACGAAATAGACAGATCGCTGAGATAGGTGCCTCACTG
ATTAAGCATTGGTAACTGTCAGACCAAGTTTACTCATATATACTTTAGATTGATTTAAAACTTCATTTTT
AATTTAAAAGGATCTAGGTGAAGATCCTTTTTGATAATCTCATGACCAAAATCCCTTAACGTGAGTTTTC
GTTCCACTGAGCGTCAGACCCCGTAGAAAAGATCAAAGGATCTTCTTGAGATCCTTTTTTTCTGCGCGTA
ATCTGCTGCTTGCAAACAAAAAAACCACCGCTACCAGCGGTGGTTTGTTTGCCGGATCAAGAGCTACCAA
CTCTTTTTCCGAAGGTAACTGGCTTCAGCAGAGCGCAGATACCAAATACTGTTCTTCTAGTGTAGCCGTA
GTTAGGCCACCACTTCAAGAACTCTGTAGCACCGCCTACATACCTCGCTCTGCTAATCCTGTTACCAGTG
GCTGCTGCCAGTGGCGATAAGTCGTGTCTTACCGGGTTGGACTCAAGACGATAGTTACCGGATAAGGCGC
AGCGGTCGGGCTGAACGGGGGGTTCGTGCACACAGCCCAGCTTGGAGCGAACGACCTACACCGAACTGAG
ATACCTACAGCGTGAGCTATGAGAAAGCGCCACGCTTCCCGAAGGGAGAAAGGCGGACAGGTATCCGGTA
AGCGGCAGGGTCGGAACAGGAGAGCGCACGAGGGAGCTTCCAGGGGGAAACGCCTGGTATCTTTATAGTC
CTGTCGGGTTTCGCCACCTCTGACTTGAGCGTCGATTTTTGTGATGCTCGTCAGGGGGGCGGAGCCTATG
GAAAAACGCCAGCAACGCGGCCTTTTTACGGTTCCTGGCCTTTTGCTGGCCTTTTGCTCACATGTTCTTT
CCTGCGTTATCCCCTGATTCTGTGGATAACCGTATTACCGCCTTTGAGTGAGCTGATACCGCTCGCCGCA
GCCGAACGACCGAGCGCAGCGAGTCAGTGAGCGAGGAAGCGGAAG
