>Addgene plasmid #83344 | T-2A-EGFP-PGK-Puro | depositor partial sequence | sequence record 158604 | T-5' HR arm region into 2A-EGFP, no STOP condon
GCTTGGTACCGAGCTCGGATCCCATCTTCCTGATGATTTTGTTTCTTATTAATAGATACGACAATAACTT
CTATACATCACAGAATGTGCTTGTGAGTCCTTTAATAATTTGGAGAAAATGACCTGTTTGAAAGAAGAAA
ACTGTCATATTACACAGTCACTCCGAATGGGATTTCTGGTGTGTTTTTCCATCCTTAGCTGGCCTGCAGC
CCCTGCCCAGGCCCTGCTCACTGGTGTCTTTCTGTTGCAGTCAGTACCCCAGCCTGTGGTCTGTGAGCAA
CGGCGCCGTCACCCCGGGCTCCCAGGCAGCAGCCGTGTCCAACGGGCTGGGGGCCCAGTTCTTCCGGGGC
TCCCCCGCGCACTACACACCCCTCACCCATCCGGTCTCGGCGCCCTCTTCCTCGGGATCCCCACTGTACG
AAGGGGCGGCCGCGGCCACAGACATCGTGGACAGCCAGTACGACGCCGCAGCCCAAGGCCGCCTCATAGC
CTCATGGACACCTGTGTCGCCACCTTCCATGGCTAGCGCCACTAACTTCTCCCTGTTGAAACAAGCAGGG
GATGTCGAAGAGAATCCCGGGCCAATGGTGAGCAAGGGCGAGGAGCTGTTCACCGGGGTGGTGCCCATCC
TGGTCGAGCTGGACGGCGACGTAAACGGCCACAAGTTCAGCGTGTCCGGCGAGGGCGAGGGCGATGCCAC
CTACGGCAAGCTGACCCTGAAGTTCATCTGCACCACCGGCAAGCTGCCCGTGCCCTGGCCCACCCTCGTG
ACCACCCTGACCTACGGCGTGCAGTGCTTCAGCCGCTACCCCGACCACATGAAGCAGCACGACTTCTTCA
AGTCC
