>Addgene plasmid #83344 | T-2A-EGFP-PGK-Puro | depositor partial sequence | sequence record 158605 | T-3' HR arm region
CCTGAAGAACGAGATCAGCAGCCTCTGTTCCACATACACTTCATTCTCAGTATTGTTTTGCCAAGTTCTA
ATTCCATCAGAAGCTGGTCGAGATCCGGAACCCTTAATATAACTTCGTATAATGTATGCTATACGAAGTT
ATTAGGTCCCTCGAAGAGGTTCACTAGGCGCGCCAGCAGCAAGGCCCAGGTCCCGAAAGATGCAGTGACT
TTTTGTCGTGGCAGCCAGTGGTGACTGGATTGACCTACTAGGTACCCAGTGGCAGTCTCAGGTTAAGAAG
GAAATGCAGCCTCAGTAACTTCCTTTTCAAAGCAGTGGAGGAGCACACGGCACCTTTCCCCAGAGCCCCA
GCATCCCTTGCTCACACCTGCAGTAGCGGTGCTGTCCCAGGTGGCTTACAGATGAACCCAACTGTGGAGA
TGATGCAGTTGGCCCAACCTCACTGACGGTGAAAAAATGTTTGCCAGGGTCCAGAAACTTTTTTTGGTTT
ATTTCTCATACAGTGTATTGGCAACTTTGGCACACCAGAATTTGTAAACTCCACCAGTCCTACTTTAGTG
AGATAAAAAGCACACTCTTAATCTTCTTCCTTGTTGCTTTCAAGTAGTTAGAGTTGAGCTGTTAAGGACA
GAATAAAATCATAGTTGAGGACAGGGCCGGCCAAAAGGGCGAATTCTGCAGATATCCATCACACTGGCGG
CCGCTCGAGCATGCATCTAGAGGGCCCAATTCGCCCTATAGTGAGTCGTATTACAATTCAC
